>Addgene plasmid #126881 | pICSL11085_GG_Wheat_live_Cas9_for | addgene full sequence | sequence record 249630 | Addgene NGS Result
TCTGTGAAGACAAGCAAGAATTCAAGCTTGGAGCACCATGGTACAAAGTGGTGAAGCTTGCATGCCTGCA
GTGCAGCGTGACCCGGTCGTGCCCCTCTCTAGAGATAATGAGCATTGCATGTCTAAGTTATAAAAAATTA
CCACATATTTTTTTTGTCACACTTGTTTGAAGTGCAGTTTATCTATCTTTATACATATATTTAAACTTTA
CTCTACGAATAATATAATCTATAGTACTACAATAATATCAGTGTTTTAGAGAATCATATAAATGAACAGT
TAGACATGGTCTAAAGGACAATTGAGTATTTTGACAACAGGACTCTACAGTTTTATCTTTTTAGTGTGCA
TGTGTTCTCCTTTTTTTTTGCAAATAGCTTCACCTATATAATACTTCATCCATTTTATTAGTACATCCAT
TTAGGGTTTAGGGTTAATGGTTTTTATAGACTAATTTTTTTAGTACATCTATTTTATTCTATTTTAGCCT
CTAAATTAAGAAAACTAAAACTCTATTTTAGTTTTTTTATTTAATAATTTAGATATAAAATAGAATAAAA
TAAAGTGACTAAAAATTAAACAAATACCCTTTAAGAAATTAAAAAAACTAAGGAAACATTTTTCTTGTTT
CGAGTAGATAATGCCAGCCTGTTAAACGCCGTCGACGAGTCTAACGGACACCAACCAGCGAACCAGCAGC
GTCGCGTCGGGCCAAGCGAAGCAGACGGCACGGCATCTCTGTCGCTGCCTCTGGACCCCTCTCGAGAGTT
CCGCTCCACCGTTGGACTTGCTCCGCTGTCGGCATCCAGAAATTGCGTGGCGGAGCGGCAGACGTGAGCC
GGCACGGCAGGCGGCCTCCTCCTCCTCTCACGGCACCGGCAGCTACGGGGGATTCCTTTCCCACCGCTCC
TTCGCTTTCCCTTCCTCGCCCGCCGTAATAAATAGACACCCCCTCCACACCCTCTTTCCCCAACCTCGTG
TTGTTCGGAGCGCACACACACACAACCAGATCTCCCCCAAATCCACCCGTCGGCACCTCCGCTTCAAGGT
ACGCCGCTCGTCCTCCCCCCCCCCCCCTCTCTACCTTCTCTAGATCGGCGTTCCGGTCCATGGTTAGGGC
CCGGTAGTTCTACTTCTGTTCATGTTTGTGTTAGATCCGTGTTTGTGTTAGATCCGTGCTGCTAGCGTTC
GTACACGGATGCGACCTGTACGTCAGACACGTTCTGATTGCTAACTTGCCAGTGTTTCTCTTTGGGGAAT
CCTGGGATGGCTCTAGCCGTTCCGCAGACGGGATCGATTTCATGATTTTTTTTGTTTCGTTGCATAGGGT
TTGGTTTGCCCTTTTCCTTTATTTCAATATATGCCGTGCACTTGTTTGTCGGGTCATCTTTTCATGCTTT
TTTTTGTCTTGGTTGTGATGATGTGGTGTGGTTGGGCGGTCGTTCATTCGTTCTAGATCGGAGTAGAATA
CTGTTTCAAACTACCTGGTGTATTTATTAATTTTGGAACTGTATGTGTGTGTCATACATCTTCATAGTTA
CGAGTTTAAGATGGATGGAAATATCGATCTAGGATAGGTATACATGTTGATGTGGGTTTTACTGATGCAT
ATACATGATGGCATATGCAGCATCTATTCATATGCTCTAACCTTGAGTACCTATCTATTATAATAAACAA
GTATGTTTTATAATTATTTTGATCTTGATATACTTGGATGATGGCATATGCAGCAGCTATATGTGGATTT
TTTTAGCCCTGCCTTCATACGCTATTTATTTGCTTGGTACTGTTTCTTTTGTCGATGCTCACCCTGTTGT
TTGGTGTTACTTCTGCAGGTCGACTCTAGAGGATCTGGAATTCCCGGGGAGAATCTGGAGCTCTCGAGAT
TTCTCACGCGTGCCACCATGGGGCCGAAGAAGAAGAGGAAGGTGGGTAGGGTGTGTCGGATTAGCAGCCT
TCGGTACAGGGGTCCTGGCATTGCCACCATGGACAAGAAGTACTCTATCGGGTTGGATATAGGAACGAAT
AGTGTGGGTTGGGCTGTCATCACTGACGAGTACAAGGTGCCATCGAAGAAATTTAAAGTGCTGGGCAACA
CCGACAGGCACTCCATCAAGAAGAACCTAATAGGTGCGTTGCTCTTTGATTCCGGGGAGACAGCCGAAGC
GACCCGCCTCAAGCGCACAGCAAGAAGGCGCTATACGCGTAGAAAGAACAGGATCTGCTACCTACAAGAG
ATCTTTTCCAACGAAATGGCGAAAGTGGATGACTCCTTCTTCCATCGGCTCGAGGAAAGCTTCCTCGTAG
AAGAGGACAAGAAGCACGAACGCCATCCGATATTCGGGAACATTGTCGACGAAGTCGCATACCACGAGAA
GTATCCTACCATCTATCACCTGAGGAAGAAGCTCGTAGATAGCACTGACAAGGCTGATTTGCGCCTCATC
TATTTGGCCCTGGCCCATATGATTAAGTTCCGTGGGCACTTCCTCATCGAAGGCGACCTTAATCCGGACA
ATTCCGATGTTGACAAACTCTTCATCCAACTGGTCCAGACATACAATCAGCTCTTTGAAGAGAACCCCAT
CAACGCGTCAGGAGTTGATGCGAAGGCAATCTTGAGTGCTCGGCTGTCGAAAAGCCGGAGGCTCGAAAAT
CTGATAGCCCAACTGCCAGGCGAAAAGAAGAACGGATTGTTTGGCAACCTTATTGCCCTTAGTCTAGGGC
TCACCCCTAACTTCAAGTCTAACTTTGACCTGGCCGAGGATGCCAAGCTCCAACTGTCCAAAGACACGTA
CGACGACGATCTCGACAATCTGCTTGCCCAAATCGGCGACCAGTATGCGGACCTTTTCCTTGCAGCGAAG
AACTTGTCAGATGCAATCCTCTTGTCCGATATTCTGCGCGTTAACACTGAGATTACCAAGGCTCCTCTTT
CGGCATCCATGATCAAACGGTACGACGAACATCACCAGGATCTCACGCTCCTCAAGGCTCTCGTCAGACA
ACAGCTGCCGGAGAAGTACAAAGAGATCTTCTTCGATCAATCAAAGAACGGGTATGCTGGGTACATCGAC
GGTGGCGCGTCACAGGAGGAGTTCTACAAGTTTATCAAGCCCATTCTCGAGAAGATGGATGGCACTGAAG
AGCTCCTGGTTAAGCTCAATCGCGAGGATCTACTCCGCAAGCAGCGTACCTTCGACAATGGAAGCATTCC
ACACCAAATCCATCTGGGCGAGCTTCACGCCATACTTCGTAGGCAAGAGGACTTTTACCCATTCCTCAAA
GACAACCGGGAGAAAATCGAGAAGATCCTCACATTCAGAATCCCCTACTATGTGGGCCCATTGGCAAGGG
GCAACTCTAGGTTCGCGTGGATGACTAGAAAATCGGAGGAAACGATTACCCCATGGAACTTCGAGGAGGT
GGTGGACAAGGGCGCTTCTGCCCAAAGCTTCATCGAGAGGATGACCAACTTCGACAAGAATCTGCCAAAC
GAGAAGGTCCTCCCCAAACATTCCCTACTGTACGAGTACTTCACCGTCTACAACGAGCTGACCAAGGTCA
AGTACGTTACTGAGGGTATGAGGAAACCGGCCTTTCTGTCAGGAGAGCAGAAGAAGGCCATAGTGGATCT
CCTTTTCAAGACCAATCGCAAGGTCACAGTCAAGCAGCTAAAGGAGGACTACTTTAAGAAAATCGAGTGC
TTTGACTCTGTGGAGATAAGCGGCGTTGAGGATCGCTTCAACGCCTCGCTGGGAACGTACCACGACTTGC
TCAAGATCATTAAGGATAAAGACTTCCTCGATAACGAAGAGAACGAGGACATCTTGGAGGACATCGTTCT
GACGCTTACTCTCTTCGAGGACCGCGAGATGATCGAAGAGAGGCTCAAGACGTATGCGCACCTCTTTGAC
GACAAAGTGATGAAGCAGCTGAAGCGCAGGCGCTACACAGGTTGGGGCAGGCTGAGCAGGAAGCTGATCA
ATGGCATTCGCGATAAGCAGTCGGGCAAGACCATCCTCGACTTCCTCAAGTCCGATGGGTTCGCAAACAG
GAACTTTATGCAGCTAATCCACGATGACTCCTTGACCTTCAAGGAGGACATTCAGAAGGCTCAGGTTTCA
GGCCAAGGCGATTCGCTCCACGAGCATATCGCGAATTTGGCCGGATCTCCAGCCATCAAGAAGGGTATAC
TTCAAACAGTGAAGGTTGTCGATGAGCTGGTCAAAGTGATGGGTAGACATAAGCCCGAGAATATCGTGAT
TGAGATGGCTCGGGAGAACCAAACCACACAGAAGGGGCAGAAGAACTCCAGGGAAAGGATGAAGAGAATC
GAAGAAGGCATCAAGGAGCTCGGATCACAAATTCTCAAGGAGCATCCGGTCGAAAACACCCAACTGCAAA
ACGAGAAGCTCTACCTCTACTACCTCCAAAACGGACGCGATATGTACGTGGACCAGGAGCTCGACATCAA
TCGCCTATCTGACTACGATGTCGATCATATAGTACCACAAAGCTTCCTCAAAGACGACTCTATCGACAAC
AAGGTGCTGACCAGGTCCGACAAGAACCGCGGGAAGTCAGACAACGTGCCTTCTGAGGAAGTCGTCAAGA
AGATGAAGAACTACTGGAGGCAACTCCTCAATGCAAAGCTCATTACACAAAGGAAGTTCGACAACCTTAC
CAAGGCGGAGAGAGGCGGCCTCAGTGAGCTAGATAAGGCCGGATTTATCAAGCGCCAACTGGTTGAGACA
CGGCAAATCACCAAGCACGTTGCACAGATCCTGGACTCACGCATGAACACAAAATACGATGAGAATGACA
AGCTAATCCGGGAAGTCAAAGTTATTACTCTGAAATCTAAACTGGTGTCCGACTTTCGGAAGGACTTCCA
GTTCTATAAGGTCCGTGAGATCAACAACTACCATCACGCCCATGATGCCTATCTCAATGCTGTGGTTGGC
ACTGCACTCATCAAGAAATATCCCAAGCTTGAGTCGGAGTTCGTCTACGGTGACTACAAGGTTTATGACG
TAAGGAAGATGATTGCGAAGAGTGAGCAGGAAATCGGCAAGGCCACCGCCAAGTACTTCTTTTACAGCAA
CATAATGAACTTCTTCAAGACTGAGATCACCCTGGCCAATGGAGAGATCAGAAAACGTCCGCTGATAGAG
ACTAACGGAGAAACTGGTGAGATAGTGTGGGACAAGGGGAGAGACTTTGCTACTGTCCGGAAGGTGCTAA
GCATGCCACAAGTCAACATCGTCAAGAAAACGGAAGTCCAAACCGGCGGCTTCTCGAAAGAGTCAATCCT
TCCGAAGCGCAATAGCGATAAGCTTATAGCCCGTAAGAAAGACTGGGATCCAAAGAAGTACGGTGGCTTT
GACAGTCCTACAGTGGCGTACTCCGTGCTGGTTGTTGCCAAGGTGGAAAAGGGGAAGTCGAAGAAGCTGA
AGAGCGTAAAGGAGTTGCTCGGGATTACCATTATGGAGCGTTCCAGCTTTGAGAAGAATCCCATTGATTT
CTTGGAGGCGAAAGGATACAAGGAAGTCAAGAAAGATCTCATCATAAAGTTGCCGAAATACAGCTTGTTC
GAGCTGGAGAATGGGAGAAAGAGGATGCTTGCCAGCGCAGGCGAGTTGCAAAAGGGGAACGAGCTGGCAC
TCCCATCCAAGTACGTCAACTTCCTGTATCTCGCCTCACACTATGAGAAACTTAAGGGTTCCCCAGAGGA
CAATGAGCAAAAGCAGCTGTTTGTGGAGCAACACAAGCACTACCTCGATGAGATCATCGAACAGATCAGT
GAGTTCTCGAAGAGGGTGATTCTTGCTGACGCTAACCTTGACAAGGTGTTGTCCGCCTACAACAAGCATC
GGGACAAACCCATCCGGGAGCAGGCAGAAAACATCATACACTTGTTCACGTTGACGAACCTTGGCGCTCC
TGCGGCGTTCAAATATTTTGACACGACGATTGATAGGAAGCGCTATACCAGCACCAAAGAAGTACTCGAT
GCCACCCTAATTCACCAGTCTATTACAGGCCTGTACGAAACGAGGATCGACTTGTCGCAACTAGGAGGAG
ATGCCTATCCGTATGACGTGCCAGATTACGCCTCCCTTGGGTCTGGTTCCCCTAAGAAGAAGCGGAAAGT
GGAGGATCCCAAGAAGAAGCGCAAAGTCGACGGCGGATCCGGAGCCACGAACTTTTCCCTGCTCAAGCAA
GCTGGTGATGTGGAGGAGAATCCTGGCCCAGCTCCAGGCTCAACGTCCATGGCGAAGGCAGATAAGAAAC
CAGCGGAGAAGAAACCGGCAGAGAAAACTCCGGCAGTCGAACCAGCAGCAGCGGCAGAGAAGAAACCAAA
AGCCGGAAAGAAACTCCCCAAGGAACCAGCCGTCGCCGGAGACAAGAAGAAGAAGAGATCAAAGAAGAAC
GTTGAGACATACAAGATCTACATCTTCAAGGTGTTGAAGCAAGTTCATCCAGACATCGGAATCTCAAGCA
AAGCGATGGGAATTATGAACAGTTTCATCAACGATATTTTTGAGAAGCTCGCTGGTGAATCTTCGAAGCT
GGCGAGGTACAACAAGAAGCCGACGATTACTTCCAGGGAGATTCAGACTGCGGTTAGACTTGTGTTGCCC
GGTGAGTTGGCGAAACATGCTGTGTCTGAAGGGACTAAGGCGGTTACGAAGTTTACGAGTTCTGCTCAGG
GCGCCTCTTTCATGGTGTCCAAAGGAGAGGAGCTCTTTACAGGAGTTGTGCCCATTTTGGTCGAGTTGGA
TGGCGACGTAAATGGCCACAAGTTCAGCGTGAGAGGCGAAGGTGAAGGTGATGCCACCAATGGCAAGCTT
ACCCTCAAGTTCATCTGTACCACTGGGAAACTGCCGGTTCCATGGCCAACGTTGGTCACCACTCTCACAT
ATGGTGTTCAGTGCTTTTCGAGGTATCCGGACCACATGAAACGCCATGACTTCTTCAAGTCAGCCATGCC
TGAGGGGTATGTCCAAGAACGCACCATCAGCTTTAAGGACGACGGAACGTACAAGACACGTGCGGAGGTC
AAGTTCGAGGGAGATACACTGGTGAACAGGATCGAACTCAAAGGGATCGACTTCAAAGAGGACGGCAACA
TACTGGGGCATAAGCTCGAGTACAACTTCAATTCTCACAACGTCTACATTACTGCCGACAAGCAGAAGAA
CGGCATTAAGGCGAACTTCAAAATCCGGCATAATGTGGAGGATGGTAGTGTCCAACTGGCTGACCACTAC
CAGCAGAACACGCCGATAGGCGATGGCCCAGTGCTTCTGCCCGACAATCACTACCTGTCAACCCAATCCG
TTCTGTCTAAGGACCCTAACGAAAAGAGGGATCACATGGTGCTTCTGGAGTTTGTAACGGCTGCAGGCAT
CACTCATGGGATGGATGAGCTCTACAAGTGATAACTGCGGCCGCAGATATCACTAGTGTTCAAACATTTG
GCAATAAAGTTTCTTAAGATTGAATCCTGTTGCCGGTCTTGCGATGATTATCATATAATTTCTGTTGAAT
TACGTTAAGCATGTAATAATTAACATGTAATGCATGACGTTATTTATGAGATGGGTTTTTATGATTAGAG
TCCCGCAATTATACATTTAATACGCGATAGAAAACAAAATATACGCTACTATTGTCTTCTGCACGAAGTG
GTTTAAACTATCAGTGTTTGACAGGATATATTGGCGGGTAAACCTAAGAGAAAAGAGCGTTTATTAGAAT
AATCGGATATTTAAAAGGGCGTGAAAAGGTTTATCCGTTCGTCCATTTGTATGTGCATGCCAACCACAGG
GTTCCCCAGATCAGGCGCTGGCTGCTGAACCCCCAGCCGGAACTGACCCCACAAGGCCCTAGCGTTTGCA
ATGCACCAGGTCATCATTGACCCAGGCGTGTTCCACCAGGCCGCTGCCTCGCAACTCTTCGCAGGCTTCG
CCGACCTGCTCGCGCCACTTCTTCACGCGGGTGGAATCCGATCCGCACATGAGGCGGAAGGTTTCCAGCT
TGAGCGGGTACGGCTCCCGGTGCGAGCTGAAATAGTCGAACATCCGTCGGGCCGTCGGCGACAGCTTGCG
GTACTTCTCCCATATGAATTTCGTGTAGTGGTCGCCAGCAAACAGCACGACGATTTCCTCGTCGATCAGG
ACCTGGCAACGGGACGTTTTCTTGCCACGGTCCAGGACGCGGAAGCGGTGCAGCAGCGACACCGATTCCA
GGTGCCCAACGCGGTCGGACGTGAAGCCCATCGCCGTCGCCTGTAGGCGCGACAGGCATTCCTCGGCCTT
CGTGTAATACCGGCCATTGATCGACCAGCCCAGGTCCTGGCAAAGCTCGTAGAACGTGAAGGTGATCGGC
TCGCCGATAGGGGTGCGCTTCGCGTACTCCAACACCTGCTGCCACACCAGTTCGTCATCGTCGGCCCGCA
GCTCGACGCCGGTGTAGGTGATCTTCACGTCCTTGTTGACGTGGAAAATGACCTTGTTTTGCAGCGCCTC
GCGCGGGATTTTCTTGTTGCGCGTGGTGAACAGGGCAGAGCGGGCCGTGTCGTTTGGCATCGCTCGCATC
GTGTCCGGCCACGGCGCAATATCGAACAAGGAAAGCTGCATTTCCTTGATCTGCTGCTTCGTGTGTTTCA
GCAACGCGGCCTGCTTGGCCTCGCTGACCTGTTTTGCCAGGTCCTCGCCGGCGGTTTTTCGCTTCTTGGT
CGTCATAGTTCCTCGCGTGTCGATGGTCATCGACTTCGCCAAACCTGCCGCCTCCTGTTCAAGACGACGC
GAACGCTCCACGGCGGCCGATGGCGCGGGCAGGGCAGGGGGAGCCAGTTGCACGCTGTCGCGCTCGATCT
TGGCCGTAGCTTGCTGGACCATCGAGCCGACGGACTGGAAGGTTTCGCGGGGCGCACGCATGACGGTGCG
GCTTGCGATGGTTTCGGCATCCTCGGCGGAAAACCCCGCGTCGATCAGTTCTTGCCTGTATGCCTTCCGG
TCAAACGTCCGATTCATTCACCCTCCTTGCGGGATTGCCCCGACTCACGCCGGGGCAATGTGCCCTTATT
CCTGATTTGACCCGCCTGGTGCCTTGGTGTCCAGATAATCCACCTTATCGGCAATGAAGTCGGTCCCGTA
GACCGTCTGGCCGTCCTTCTCGTACTTGGTATTCCGAATCTTGCCCTGCACGAATACCAGCGACCCCTTG
CCCAAATACTTGCCGTGGGCCTCGGCCTGAGAGCCAAAACACTTGATGCGGAAGAAGTCGGTGCGCTCCT
GCTTGTCGCCGGCATCGTTGCGCCACATCTAGGATCTGCCAGGAACCGTAAAAAGGCCGCGTTGCTGGCG
TTTTTCCATAGGCTCCGCCCCCCTGACGAGCATCACAAAAATCGACGCTCAAGTCAGAGGTGGCGAAACC
CGACAGGACTATAAAGATACCAGGCGTTTCCCCCTGGAAGCTCCCTCGTGCGCTCTCCTGTTCCGACCCT
GCCGCTTACCGGATACCTGTCCGCCTTTCTCCCTTCGGGAAGCGTGGCGCTTTCTCATAGCTCACGCTGT
AGGTATCTCAGTTCGGTGTAGGTCGTTCGCTCCAAGCTGGGCTGTGTGCACGAACCCCCCGTTCAGCCCG
ACCGCTGCGCCTTATCCGGTAACTATCGTCTTGAGTCCAACCCGGTAAGACACGACTTATCGCCACTGGC
AGCAGCCACTGGTAACAGGATTAGCAGAGCGAGGTATGTAGGCGGTGCTACAGAGTTCTTGAAGTGGTGG
CCTAACTACGGCTACACTAGAAGAACAGTATTTGGTATCTGCGCTCTGCTGAAGCCAGTTACCTTCGGAA
AAAGAGTTGGTAGCTCTTGATCCGGCAAACAAACCACCGCTGGTAGCGGTGGTTTTTTTGTTTGCAAGCA
GCAGATTACGCGCAGAAAAAAAGGATCTCAAGAAGATCCTTTGATCTTTTCTACGGGGTCTGACGCTCAG
TGGAACGAAAACTCACGTTAAGGGATTTTGGTCATGAGATTATCAAAAAGGATCTTCACCTAGATCCTTT
TAAATTAAAAATGAAGTTTTAAATCAATCTAAAGTATATATGAGTAAACTTGGTCTGACAGTTACCAATG
CTTAATCAGTGAGGCACCTATCTCAGCGATCTGTCTATTTCGTTCATCCATAGTTGCCTGACTCCCCGTC
GTGTAGATAACTACGATACGGGAGGGCTTACCATCTGGCCCCAGTGCTGCAATGATACCGCGAGAACCAC
GCTCACCGGCTCCAGATTTATCAGCAATAAACCAGCCAGCCGGAAGGGCCGAGCGCAGAAGTGGTCCTGC
AACTTTATCCGCCTCCATCCAGTCTATTAATTGTTGCCGGGAAGCTAGAGTAAGTAGTTCGCCAGTTAAT
AGTTTGCGCAACGTTGTTGCCATTGCTACAGGCATCGTGGTGTCACGCTCGTCGTTTGGTATGGCTTCAT
TCAGCTCCGGTTCCCAACGATCAAGGCGAGTTACATGATCCCCCATGTTGTGCAAAAAAGCGGTTAGCTC
CTTCGGTCCTCCGATCGTTGTCAGAAGTAAGTTGGCCGCAGTGTTATCACTCATGGTTATGGCAGCACTG
CATAATTCTCTTACTGTCATGCCATCCGTAAGATGCTTTTCTGTGACTGGTGAGTACTCAACCAAGTCAT
TCTGAGAATAGTGTATGCGGCGACCGAGTTGCTCTTGCCCGGCGTCAATACGGGATAATACCGCGCCACA
TAGCAGAACTTTAAAAGTGCTCATCATTGGAAAACGTTCTTCGGGGCGAAAACTCTCAAGGATCTTACCG
CTGTTGAGATCCAGTTCGATGTAACCCACTCGTGCACCCAACTGATCTTCAGCATCTTTTACTTTCACCA
GCGTTTCTGGGTGAGCAAAAACAGGAAGGCAAAATGCCGCAAAAAAGGGAATAAGGGCGACACGGAAATG
TTGAATACTCATACTCTTCCTTTTTCAATATTATTGAAGCATTTATCAAGGTTATTGTCTCATGAGCGGA
TACATATTTGAATGTATTTAGAAAAATAAACAAATAGGGGTTCCGCGCACGAATTGGCCAGCGCTGCCAT
TTTTGGGGTGAGGCCGTTCGCGGCCGAGGGGCGCAGCCCCTGGGGGGATGGGAGGCCCGCGTTAGCGGGC
CGGGAGGGTTCGAGAAGGGGGGGCACCCCCCTTCGGCGTGCGCGGTCACGCGCACAGGGCGCAGCCCTGG
TTAAAAACAAGGTTTATAAATATTGGTTTAAAAGCAGGTTAAAAGACAGGTTAGCGGTGGCCGAAAAACG
GGCGGAAACCCTTGCAAATGCTGGATTTTCTGCCTGTGGACAGCCCCTCAAATGTCAATAGGTGCGCCCC
TCATCTGTCAGCACTCTGCCCCTCAAGTGTCAAGGATCGCGCCCCTCATCTGTCAGTAGTCGCGCCCCTC
AAGTGTCAATACCGCAGGGCACTTATCCCCAGGCTTGTCCACATCATCTGTGGGAAACTCGCGTAAAATC
AGGCGTTTTCGCCGATTTGCGAGGCTGGCCAGCTCCACGTCGCCGGCCGAAATCGAGCCTGCCCCTCATC
TGTCAACGCCGCGCCGGGTGAGTCGGCCCCTCAAGTGTCAACGTCCGCCCCTCATCTGTCAGTGAGGGCC
AAGTTTTCCGCGAGGTATCCACAACGCCGGCGGCCGCGGTGTCTCGCACACGGCTTCGACGGCGTTTCTG
GCGCGTTTGCAGGGCCATAGACGGCCGCCAGCCCAGCGGCGAGGGCAACCAGCCCGGTGAGCGTCGCAAA
GGAGATCCTGATCTGACTGATGGGCTGCCTGTATCGAGTGGTGATTTTGTGCCGAGCTGCCGGTCGGGGA
GCTGTTGGCTGGCTGGTGGCAGGATATATTGTGGTGTAAACAAATTGACGCTTAGACAACTTAATAACAC
ATTGCGGACGTTTTTAATGTACTGGGGTGGATGCAGTGGGCCCCAC
Features (pLannotate 1.2.2; 13 found; start..end, strand, type, name):
     66..1615    +  promoter       Ubi promoter (fragment): maize polyubiquitin gene promoter
   1833..1855    -  misc_feature   MCS (fragment): pUC18/19 multiple cloning site
   1989..6092    +  CDS            cas9: CAS9_STRP1 - Also known as csn1 From Streptococcus pyogenes serotype M1.
   6279..6713    +  CDS            H2B10_ARATH: Experimental evidence at protein level: Swiss-Prot protein existence level 1. Core component of nucleosome. Nucleosomes wrap and compact DNA into chromatin, limiting DNA accessibility to the cellular machineries which require DNA as a template. Histones thereby play a central role in transcription regulation, DNA repair, DNA replication and chromosomal stability. DNA accessibility is regulated via a complex set of post-translational modifications of histones, also called histone code, and nucleosome remodeling. From Arabidopsis thaliana (Mouse-ear cress).
   6732..7448    +  CDS            oxGFP: oxGFP is a basic (constitutively fluorescent) green fluorescent protein published in 2015, derived from Aequorea victoria.
   7478..7673    +  terminator     NOS terminator (fragment): nopaline synthase terminator and poly(A) signal
   7719..7743    +  misc_feature   RB T-DNA repeat: right border repeat from nopaline C58 T-DNA
   7902..9047    -  CDS            trfA: TRFA_ECOLX - Experimental evidence at protein level: Swiss-Prot protein existence level 1. Also involved in plasmid copy number control, promoting intermolecular coupling of protein bound iterons at oriV, which inhibits replication initiation. From Escherichia coli.
   9383..9971    -  rep_origin     ori: high-copy-number ColE1/pMB1/pBR322/pUC origin of replication
  10142..11002   -  CDS            AmpR: β-lactamase; bla; confers resistance to ampicillin, carbenicillin, and related antibiotics
  11003..11107   -  promoter       AmpR promoter: bla
  11194..11825   -  rep_origin     oriV: incP origin of replication
  11917..11941   +  misc_feature   LB T-DNA repeat: left border repeat from nopaline C58 T-DNA
