[The description below was written by a language model from this plasmid's Addgene catalogue record and pLannotate feature annotations shown in this document.]
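Description:
pICSL11085_GG_Wheat_live_Cas9_for is a Golden Gate (MoClo-style) module plasmid built on the pICH47742 backbone. It carries a wheat codon-optimised Cas9 transcription unit in the forward orientation, intended for assembly into binary plasmids for plant genome editing. The roughly 12 kb plasmid is maintained in E. coli at high copy through a ColE1/pUC-type origin and selected with ampicillin via the bla gene and its native promoter. The backbone also contains the IncP oriV origin and the trfA replication initiator gene, which together support broad-host-range replication. Nopaline-type left and right T-DNA border repeats flank the cargo region, features typical of vectors compatible with Agrobacterium.

The payload is annotated as a maize polyubiquitin (Ubi) promoter fragment, a strong constitutive promoter widely used in cereals. It is followed by a Streptococcus pyogenes Cas9 coding sequence. Downstream on the same strand are a coding region matching Arabidopsis histone H2B and then a GFP variant (annotated as oxGFP), with a nopaline synthase terminator fragment closing the cassette. This layout suggests that a nuclear, chromatin-associated H2B–GFP reporter is expressed along with Cas9, which would fit the "live" in the name by letting Cas9-expressing cells be seen by fluorescence. However, the record does not state how the Cas9 and H2B–GFP reading frames are linked, whether as a direct fusion or through a self-cleaving peptide. The Type IIS sites and fusion overhangs used for assembly are not annotated either. The module is typically combined with guide RNA and selectable marker modules to build complete wheat editing constructs.
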