Addgene plasmid #126881: pICSL11085_GG_Wheat_live_Cas9_for
Purpose: Encodes a wheat codon optimized Cas9 module in forward direction for golden gate cloning of genome editing binary plasmids.
Depositing lab: Sophien Kamoun. Depositing organization: Sainsbury Laboratory, Norwich.
Backbone
  Vector backbone: pICH47742
  Vector type: CRISPR
Growth in bacteria
  Bacterial resistance: Ampicillin, 100 μg/mL
  Growth temperature: 37°C
  Growth strain: DH5alpha
  Copy number: High Copy
Gene/Insert
  Gene/Insert name: Wheat_live_Cas9
  Species: Synthetic
  Insert size (bp): 8726
  Cloning method: Restriction Enzyme; 5′ cloning site Unknown (unknown if destroyed)
Terms and licenses: Academic/Nonprofit Terms; Industry Terms: Not Available to Industry
How to cite: pICSL11085_GG_Wheat_live_Cas9_for was a gift from Sophien Kamoun (Addgene plasmid # 126881 ; http://n2t.net/addgene:126881 ; RRID:Addgene_126881)
